Addgene plasmid #119559: pCAT.000
Purpose: (Empty Backbone) Self replication Level T acceptor vector with LacZ compatible blue/white screening. Modified BioBrick vector, RSF1010-derived ori.
Depositing lab: Alistair McCormick. Depositing organization: University of Edinburgh. Publication: CyanoGate: A Modular Cloning Suite for Engineering Cyanobacteria Based on the Plant MoClo Syntax. Vasudevan R, Gale GAR, Schiavon AA, Puzorjov A, Malin J, Gillespie MD, Vavitsas K, Zulkower V, Wang B, Howe CJ, Lea-Smith DJ, McCormick AJ. Plant Physiol. 2019 May;180(1):39-55. doi: 10.1104/pp.18.01401. Epub 2019 Feb 28. PubMed 30819783.
Backbone
  Vector backbone: pPMQAK1
  Vector type: Synthetic Biology
Growth in bacteria
  Bacterial resistance: Ampicillin and Kanamycin, 100 & 50 μg/mL
  Growth temperature: 37°C
  Growth strain: DH5alpha
  Copy number: Low Copy
Gene/Insert
  Gene/Insert name: None
Terms and licenses: Academic/Nonprofit Terms; Industry Terms: Not Available to Industry
Depositor comments: Please visit https://www.biorxiv.org/content/10.1101/426700v1 for bioRxiv preprint.
How to cite: pCAT.000 was a gift from Alistair McCormick (Addgene plasmid # 119559 ; http://n2t.net/addgene:119559 ; RRID:Addgene_119559)
