[The description below was written by a language model from this plasmid's Addgene catalogue record and pLannotate feature annotations shown in this document.]
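Description:
pCAT.000 is an empty, self-replicating "Level T" acceptor vector from the CyanoGate modular cloning suite, which extends the plant MoClo assembly syntax to cyanobacteria. It is a modified BioBrick-type vector built on the pPMQAK1 backbone, about 8.3 kb in size, and carries no insert. It is designed as the final destination plasmid into which assembled genetic parts or multigene constructs are placed for autonomous maintenance in the recipient host rather than integration into the chromosome.

Replication relies on the broad-host-range RSF1010 system. The feature table shows the RSF1010 oriV together with the repA, RepB and RepC genes that this origin requires, plus an R1162-like antisense RNA. The plasmid is maintained at low copy number in E. coli. An RSF1010 oriT with the mobB and mobC mobilisation genes is also annotated, so the plasmid should be transferable by conjugation when a helper conjugative plasmid supplies the transfer machinery. A short bom fragment from pBR322 is annotated as well. Selection is dual, with a kanamycin resistance gene (aph(3')-Ia) and a β-lactamase gene under its own promoter.

The cloning site is a lacZα cassette comprising the CAP binding site, lac promoter, lac operator, a pUC18/19-type multiple cloning site and a lacZα fragment, flanked by transcription terminators. Replacing this cassette with an assembled insert abolishes α-complementation, which gives blue/white screening for recombinant clones. The record does not annotate the specific Type IIS restriction sites used for assembly.
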