Features (pLannotate 1.2.2; 20 found; start..end, strand, type, name):
     13..55      +  CDS            lacI (fragment): lac repressor; lacI; The lac repressor binds to the lac operator to inhibit transcription in E. coli. This inhibition can be relieved by adding lactose or isopropyl-β-D-thiogalactopyranoside (IPTG).
     68..89      +  protein_bind   CAP binding site: CAP binding activates transcription in the presence of cAMP. E. coli catabolite activator protein
    104..134     +  promoter       lac promoter: promoter for the E. coli lac operon
    142..158     +  protein_bind   lac operator: The lac repressor binds to the lac operator to inhibit transcription in E. coli. This inhibition can be relieved by adding lactose or isopropyl-β-D-thiogalactopyranoside (IPTG). lac repressor encoded by lacI
    195..251     -  misc_feature   MCS: pUC18/19 multiple cloning site
    248..405     +  CDS            lacZα (fragment): LacZα fragment of β-galactosidase; lacZ fragment
    411..510     -  misc_feature   bom (fragment): basis of mobility region from pBR322
    602..659     +  terminator     his operon terminator: This putative transcriptin terminator from the E. coli his operon has a 2-bp deletion introduced during synthesis. Its efficiency has not been determined.
    841..1235    -  rep_origin     RSF1010 oriV: replication origin of the broad-host-range plasmid RSF1010; requires the RSF1010 RepA/B/C proteins for replication (Scholz et al., 1989)
   1265..1546    -  CDS            mobC: MOBC_ECOLX - Protein predicted: Swiss-Prot protein existence level 4. This protein is essential to promote the specific transfer of the plasmid in the presence of conjugative plasmids. From Escherichia coli.
   1577..1664    +  oriT           RSF1010 oriT: origin of transfer of the broad-host-range plasmid RSF1010 (Scholz et al., 1989)
   2493..2903    +  CDS            mobB: MOBB2_ECOLX - Protein predicted: Swiss-Prot protein existence level 4. This protein is essential to promote the specific transfer of the plasmid in the presence of conjugative plasmids. From Escherichia coli.
   2903..3874    +  CDS            RSF1010 RepB: replication protein B of the broad-host-range plasmid RSF1010 (Scholz et al., 1989); repB
   4317..4391    +  ncRNA          Plasmid R1162: Accession: RF00043 - R1162-like plasmid antisense RNA
   4385..5221    +  CDS            repA: REPJ_ECOLX - Experimental evidence at protein level: Swiss-Prot protein existence level 1. This protein is involved in regulating the plasmid copy- number. Increasing the level of this protein results in a higher plasmid copy-number. From Escherichia coli.
   5211..6062    +  CDS            RSF1010 RepC (fragment): replication protein C of the broad-host-range plasmid RSF1010 (Scholz et al., 1989); repC
   6185..7000    -  CDS            KanR: aminoglycoside phosphotransferase; aph(3')-Ia; confers resistance to kanamycin in bacteria or G418 (Geneticin®) in eukaryotes
   7155..8015    -  CDS            AmpR: β-lactamase; bla; confers resistance to ampicillin, carbenicillin, and related antibiotics
   8016..8120    -  promoter       AmpR promoter: bla
   8210..8253    -  terminator     bacterial terminator: putative bacterial transcription terminator
>Addgene plasmid #119559 | pCAT.000 | addgene full sequence | sequence record 234017 | Addgene NGS Result
TGCCTTGTCTTCGCAGCTGGCACGACAGGTTTCCCGACTGGAAAGCGGGCAGTGAGCGCAACGCAATTAA
TGTGAGTTAGCTCACTCATTAGGCACCCCAGGCTTTACACTTTATGCTTCCGGCTCGTATGTTGTGTGGA
ATTGTGAGCGGATAACAATTTCACACAGGAAACAGCTATGACCATGATTACGCCAAGCTTGCATGCCTGC
AGGTCGACTCTAGAGGATCCCCGGGTACCGAGCTCGAATTCACTGGCCGTCGTTTTACAACGTCGTGACT
GGGAAAACCCTGGCGTTACCCAACTTAATCGCCTTGCAGCACATCCCCCTTTCGCCAGCTGGCGTAATAG
CGAAGAGGCCCGCACCGATCGCCCTTCCCAACAGTTGCGCAGCCTGAATGGCGAATGGCGCCTGATGCGG
TATTTTCTCCTTACGCATCTGTGCGGTATTTCACACCGCATATGGTGCACTCTCAGTACAATCTGCTCTG
ATGCCGCATAGTTAAGCCAGCCCCGACACCCGCCAACACCCGCTGACGCGCCCTGACGGGCTTGTCTGCT
CCCGGCATCCGCTTACAGACAAGCTGTGAGAAGACAAGGGATCCGGCAAAAAAGGGCAAGGTGTCACCAC
CCTGCCCTTTTTCTTTAAAACCGAAAAGATTACTTCGCGTTATGCAGGCTTCCTCGCTCACTGACTCGCT
GCGCTCGGTCGTTCGGCTGCGGCGAGCGGTATCAGCTCACTCAAAGGCGGTAATCAATTGAGTTCTTTTA
CCCTCAGCCGAAATGCCTGCCGTTGCTAGACATTGCCAGCCAGTGCCCGTCACTCCCGTACTAACTGTCA
CGAACCCCTGCAATAACTGTCACGCCCCCCTGCAATAACTGTCACGAACCCCTGCAATAACTGTCACGCC
CCCAAACCTGCAAACCCAGCAGGGGCGGGGGCTGGCGGGGTGTTGGAAAAATCCATCCATGATTATCTAA
GAATAATCCACTAGGCGCGGTTATCAGCGCCCTTGTGGGGCGCTGCTGCCCTTGCCCAATATGCCCGGCC
AGAGGCCGGATAGCTGGTCTATTCGCTGCGCTAGGCTACACACCGCCCCACCGCTGCGCGGCAGGGGGAA
AGGCGGGCAAAGCCCGCTAAACCCCACACCAAACCCCGCAGAAATACGCTGGAGCGCTTTTAGCCGCTTT
AGCGGCCTTTCCCCCTACCCGAAGGGTGGGGGCGCGTGTGCAGCCCCGCAGGGCCTGTCTCGGTCGATCA
TTCAGCCCGGCTCATCCTTCTGGCGTGGCGGCAGACCGAACAAGGCGCGGTCGTGGTCGCGTTCAAGGTA
CGCATCCATTGCCGCCATGAGCCGATCCTCCGGCCACTCGCTGCTGTTCACCTTGGCCAAAATCATGGCC
CCCACCAGCACCTTGCGCCTTGTTTCGTTCTTGCGCTCTTGCTGCTGTTCCCTTGCCCGCACCCGCTGAA
TTTCGGCATTGATTCGCGCTCGTTGTTCTTCGAGCTTGGCCAGCCGATCCGCCGCCTTGTTGCTCCCCTT
AACCATCTTGACACCCCATTGTTAATGTGCTGTCTCGTAGGCTATCATGGAGGCACAGCGGCGGCAATCC
CGACCCTACTTTGTAGGGGAGGGCGCACTTACCGGTTTCTCTTCGAGAAACTGGCCTAACGGCCACCCTT
CGGGCGGTGCGCTCTCCGAGGGCCATTGCATGGAGCCGAAAAGCAAAAGCAACAGCGAGGCAGCATGGCG
ATTTATCACCTTACGGCGAAAACCGGCAGCAGGTCGGGCGGCCAATCGGCCAGGGCCAAGGCCGACTACA
TCCAGCGCGAAGGCAAGTATGCCCGCGACATGGATGAAGTCTTGCACGCCGAATCCGGGCACATGCCGGA
GTTCGTCGAGCGGCCCGCCGACTACTGGGATGCTGCCGACCTGTATGAACGCGCCAATGGGCGGCTGTTC
AAGGAGGTCGAATTTGCCCTGCCGGTCGAGCTGACCCTCGACCAGCAGAAGGCGCTGGCGTCCGAGTTCG
CCCAGCACCTGACCGGTGCCGAGCGCCTGCCGTATACGCTGGCCATCCATGCCGGTGGCGGCGAGAACCC
GCACTGCCACCTGATGATCTCCGAGCGGATCAATGACGGCATCGAGCGGCCCGCCGCTCAGTGGTTCAAG
CGGTACAACGGCAAGACCCCGGAGAAGGGCGGGGCACAGAAGAACGAAGCGCTCAAGCCCAAGGCATGGC
TTGAGCAGACCCGCGAGGCATGGGCCGACCATGCCAACCGGGCATTAGAGCGGGCTGGCCACGACGCCCG
CATTGACCACAGAACACTTGAGGCGCAGGGCATCGAGCGCCTGCCCGGTGTTCACCTGGGGCCGAACGTG
GTGGAGATGGAAGGCCGGGGCATCCGCACCGACCGGGCAGACGTGGCCCTGAACATCGACACCGCCAACG
CCCAGATCATCGACTTACAGGAATACCGGGAGGCAATAGACCATGAACGCAATCGACAGAGTGAAGAAAT
CCAGAGGCATCAACGAGTTAGCGGAGCAGATCGAACCGCTGGCCCAGAGCATGGCGACACTGGCCGACGA
AGCCCGGCAGGTCATGAGCCAGACCCAGCAGGCCAGCGAGGCGCAGGCGGCGGAGTGGCTGAAAGCCCAG
CGCCAGACAGGGGCGGCATGGGTGGAGCTGGCCAAAGAGTTGCGGGAGGTAGCCGCCGAGGTGAGCAGCG
CCGCGCAGAGCGCCCGGAGCGCGTCGCGGGGGTGGCACTGGAAGCTATGGCTAACCGTGATGCTGGCTTC
CATGATGCCTACGGTGGTGCTGCTGATCGCATCGTTGCTCTTGCTCGACCTGACGCCACTGACAACCGAG
GACGGCTCGATCTGGCTGCGCTTGGTGGCCCGATGAAGAACGACAGGACTTTGCAGGCCATAGGCCGACA
GCTCAAGGCCATGGGCTGTGAGCGCTTCGATATCGGCGTCAGGGACGCCACCACCGGCCAGATGATGAAC
CGGGAATGGTCAGCCGCCGAAGTGCTCCAGAACACGCCATGGCTCAAGCGGATGAATGCCCAGGGCAATG
ACGTGTATATCAGGCCCGCCGAGCAGGAGCGGCATGGTCTGGTGCTGGTGGACGACCTCAGCGAGTTTGA
CCTGGATGACATGAAAGCCGAGGGCCGGGAGCCTGCCCTGGTAGTGGAAACCAGCCCGAAGAACTATCAG
GCATGGGTCAAGGTGGCCGACGCCGCAGGCGGTGAACTTCGGGGGCAGATTGCCCGGACGCTGGCCAGCG
AGTACGACGCCGACCCGGCCAGCGCCGACAGCCGCCACTATGGCCGCTTGGCGGGCTTCACCAACCGCAA
GGACAAGCACACCACCCGCGCCGGTTATCAGCCGTGGGTGCTGCTGCGTGAATCCAAGGGCAAGACCGCC
ACCGCTGGCCCGGCGCTGGTGCAGCAGGCTGGCCAGCAGATCGAGCAGGCCCAGCGGCAGCAGGAGAAGG
CCCGCAGGCTGGCCAGCCTCGAACTGCCCGAGCGGCAGCTTAGCCGCCACCGGCGCACGGCGCTGGACGA
GTACCGCAGCGAGATGGCCGGGCTGGTCAAGCGCTTCGGTGATGACCTCAGCAAGTGCGACTTTATCGCC
GCGCAGAAGCTGGCCAGCCGGGGCCGCAGTGCCGAGGAAATCGGCAAGGCCATGGCCGAGGCCAGCCCAG
CGCTGGCAGAGCGCAAGCCCGGCCACGAAGCGGATTACATCGAGCGCACCGTCAGCAAGGTCATGGGTCT
GCCCAGCGTCCAGCTTGCGCGGGCCGAGCTGGCACGGGCACCGGCACCCCGCCAGCGAGGCATGGACAGG
GGCGGGCCAGATTTCAGCATGTAGTGCTTGCGTTGGTACTCACGCCTGTTATACTATGAGTACTCACGCA
CAGAAGGGGGTTTTATGGAATACGAAAAAAGCGCTTCAGGGTCGGTCTACCTGATCAAAAGTGACAAGGG
CTATTGGTTGCCCGGTGGCTTTGGTTATACGTCAAACAAGGCCGAGGCTGGCCGCTTTTCAGTCGCTGAT
ATGGCCAGCCTTAACCTTGACGGCTGCACCTTGTCCTTGTTCCGCGAACACAAGCCTTTCGGCCCCGGCA
AGTTTCTCGGTGACTGATATGAAAGACCAAAAGGACAAGCAGACCGGCGACCTGCTGGCCAGCCCTGACG
CTGTACGCCAAGCGCGATATGCCGAGCGCATGAAGGCCAAAGGGATGCGTCAGCGCAAGTTCTGGCTGAC
CGACGACGAATACGAGGCGCTGCGCGAGTGCCTGGAAGAACTCAGAGCGGCGCAGGGCGGGGGTAGTGAC
CCCGCCAGCGCCTAACCACCAACTGCCTGCAAAGGAGGCAATCAATGGCTACCCATAAGCCTATCAATAT
TCTGGAGGCGTTCGCAGCAGCGCCGCCACCGCTGGACTACGTTTTGCCCAACATGGTGGCCGGTACGGTC
GGGGCGCTGGTGTCGCCCGGTGGTGCCGGTAAATCCATGCTGGCCCTGCAACTGGCCGCACAGATTGCAG
GCGGGCCGGATCTGCTGGAGGTGGGCGAACTGCCCACCGGCCCGGTGATCTACCTGCCCGCCGAAGATCC
GCCCACCGCCATTCATCACCGCCTGCACGCCCTTGGGGCGCACCTCAGCGCCGAGGAACGGCAAGCCGTG
GCTGACGGCCTGCTGATCCAGCCGCTGATCGGCAGCCTGCCCAACATCATGGCCCCGGAGTGGTTCGACG
GCCTCAAGCGCGCCGCCGAGGGCCGCCGCCTGATGGTGCTGGACACGCTGCGCCGGTTCCACATCGAGGA
AGAAAACGCCAGCGGCCCCATGGCCCAGGTCATCGGTCGCATGGAGGCCATCGCCGCCGATACCGGGTGC
TCTATCGTGTTCCTGCACCATGCCAGCAAGGGCGCGGCCATGATGGGCGCAGGCGACCAGCAGCAGGCCA
GCCGGGGCAGCTCGGTACTGGTCGATAACATCCGCTGGCAGTCCTACCTGTCGAGCATGACCAGCGCCGA
GGCCGAGGAATGGGGTGTGGACGACGACCAGCGCCGGTTCTTCGTCCGCTTCGGTGTGAGCAAGGCCAAC
TATGGCGCACCGTTCGCTGATCGGTGGTTCAGGCGGCATGACGGCGGGGTGCTCAAGCCCGCCGTGCTGG
AGAGGCAGCGCAAGAGCAAGGGGGTGCCCCGTGGTGAAGCCTAAGAACAAGCACAGCCTCAGCCACGTCC
GGCACGACCCGGCGCACTGTCTGGCCCCCGGCCTGTTCCGTGCCCTCAAGCGGGGCGAGCGCAAGCGCAG
CAAGCTGGACGTGACGTATGACTACGGCGACGGCAAGCGGATCGAGTTCAGCGGCCCGGAGCCGCTGGGC
GCTGATGATCTGCGCATCCTGCAAGGGCTGGTGGCCATGGCTGGGCCTAATGGCCTAGTGCTTGGCCCGG
AACCCAAGACCGAAGGCGGACGGCAGCTCCGGCTGTTCCTGGAACCCAAGTGGGAGGCCGTCACCGCTGA
TGCCATGGTGGTCAAAGGTAGCTATCGGGCGCTGGCAAAGGAAATCGGGGCAGAGGTCGATAGTGGTGGG
GCGCTCAAGCACATACAGGACTGCATCGAGCGCCTTTGGAAGGTATCCATCATCGCCCAGAATGGCCGCA
AGCGGCAGGGGTTTCGGCTGCTGTCGGAGTACGCCAGCGACGAGGCGGACGGGCGCCTGTACGTGGCCCT
GAACCCCTTGATCGCGCAGGCCGTCATGGGTGGCGGCCAGCATGTGCGCATCAGCATGGACGAGGTGCGG
GCGCTGGACAGCGAAACCGCCCGCCTGCTGCACCAGCGGCTGTGTGGCTGGATCGACCCCGGCAAAACCG
GCAAGGCTTCCATAGATACCTTGTGCGGCTATGTCTGGCCGTCAGAGGCCAGTGGTTCGACCATGCGCAA
GCGCCGCCAGCGGGTGCGCGAGGCGTTGCCGGAGCTGGTCGCGCTGGGCTGGACGGTAACCGAGTTCGCG
GCGGGCAAGTACGACATCACCCGGCCCAAGGCGGCAGGCTGACCCCCCCCACTCTATTGTAAACAAGACA
TTTTTATCTTTTATATTCAATGGCTTATTTTCCTGCTAATTGGTAATACCATGGTACCGCTCTGCCAGTG
TTACAACCAATTAACCAATTCTGATTAGAAAAACTCATCGAGCATCAAATGAAACTGCAATTTATTCATA
TCAGGATTATCAATACCATATTTTTGAAAAAGCCGTTTCTGTAATGAAGGAGAAAACTCACCGAGGCAGT
TCCATAGGATGGCAAGATCCTGGTATCGGTCTGCGATTCCGACTCGTCCAACATCAATACAACCTATTAA
TTTCCCCTCGTCAAAAATAAGGTTATCAAGTGAGAAATCACCATGAGTGACGACTGAATCCGGTGAGAAT
GGCAAAAGCTTATGCATTTCTTTCCAGACTTGTTCAACAGGCCAGCCATTACGCTCGTCATCAAAATCAC
TCGCATCAACCAAACCGTTATTCATTCGTGATTGCGCCTGAGCGAGACGAAATACGCGATCGCTGTTAAA
AGGACAATTACAAACAGGAATCGAATGCAACCGGCGCAGGAACACTGCCAGCGCATCAACAATATTTTCA
CCTGAATCAGGATATTCTTCTAATACCTGGAATGCTGTTTTCCCGGGGATCGCAGTGGTGAGTAACCATG
CATCATCAGGAGTACGGATAAAATGCTTGATGGTCGGAAGAGGCATAAATTCCGTCAGCCAGTTTAGTCT
GACCATCTCATCTGTAACATCATTGGCAACGCTACCTTTGCCATGTTTCAGAAACAACTCTGGCGCATCG
GGCTTCCCATACAATCGATAGATTGTCGCACCTGATTGCCCGACATTATCGCGAGCCCATTTATACCCAT
ATAAATCAGCATCCATGTTGGAATTTAATCGCGGCCTGGAGCAAGACGTTTCCCGTTGAATATGGCTCAT
AACACCCCTTGTATTACTGTTTATGTAAGCAGACAGTTTTATTGTTCATGATGATATATTTTTATCTTGT
GCAATGTAACATCAGAGATTTTGAGACACAACGTGGCTTTGTTGAATAAATCGAACTTTTGCTGAGTTGA
AGGATCAGCTCGAGTTACCAATGCTTAATCAGTGAGGCACCTATCTCAGCGATCTGTCTATTTCGTTCAT
CCATAGTTGCCTGACTCCCCGTCGTGTAGATAACTACGATACGGGAGGGCTTACCATCTGGCCCCAGTGC
TGCAATGATACCGCGAGACCCACGCTCACCGGCTCCAGATTTATCAGCAATAAACCAGCCAGCCGGAAGG
GCCGAGCGCAGAAGTGGTCCTGCAACTTTATCCGCCTCCATCCAGTCTATTAATTGTTGCCGGGAAGCTA
GAGTAAGTAGTTCGCCAGTTAATAGTTTGCGCAACGTTGTTGCCATTGCTACAGGCATCGTGGTGTCACG
CTCGTCGTTTGGTATGGCTTCATTCAGCTCCGGTTCCCAACGATCAAGGCGAGTTACATGATCCCCCATG
TTGTGCAAAAAAGCGGTTAGCTCCTTCGGTCCTCCGATCGTTGTCAGAAGTAAGTTGGCCGCAGTGTTAT
CACTCATGGTTATGGCAGCACTGCATAATTCTCTTACTGTCATGCCATCCGTAAGATGCTTTTCTGTGAC
TGGTGAGTACTCAACCAAGTCATTCTGAGAATAGTGTATGCGGCGACCGAGTTGCTCTTGCCCGGCGTCA
ATACGGGATAATACCGCGCCACATAGCAGAACTTTAAAAGTGCTCATCATTGGAAAACGTTCTTCGGGGC
GAAAACTCTCAAGGATCTTACCGCTGTTGAGATCCAGTTCGATGTAACCCACTCGTGCACCCAACTGATC
TTCAGCATCTTTTACTTTCACCAGCGTTTCTGGGTGAGCAAAAACAGGAAGGCAAAATGCCGCAAAAAAG
GGAATAAGGGCGACACGGAAATGTTGAATACTCATACTCTTCCTTTTTCAATATTATTGAAGCATTTATC
AGGGTTATTGTCTCATGAGCGGATACATATTTGAATGTATTTAGAAAAATAAACAAATAGGGGTTCCGCG
CACATTTCCCCGAAAAGTGCCACCTGACGTCTAAGAAACCATTATTATCATGACATTAACCTATAAAAAT
AGGCGTATCACGAGGCAGAATTTCAGATAAAAAAAATCCTTAGCTTTCGCTAAGGATGATTTCTG
